LOCUS       Exported 2130 bp ds-DNA circular SYN 13-MAY-2021
DEFINITION  N-terminal linker with pET-RBS (5' GTAC/3' TAAA fusion).
ACCESSION   .
VERSION     .
KEYWORDS    pBP-Tag_linker
SOURCE      synthetic DNA construct
  ORGANISM  synthetic DNA construct
REFERENCE   1 (bases 1 to 2130)
  AUTHORS   Moore SJ, Lai HE, Kelwick RJ, Chee SM, Bell DJ, Polizzi KM, Freemont
            PS
  TITLE     EcoFlex: A Multifunctional MoClo Kit for E. coli Synthetic Biology.
  JOURNAL   ACS Synth Biol. 2016 May 2.
  PUBMED    27096716
REFERENCE   2 (bases 1 to 2130)
  AUTHORS   .
  TITLE     Direct Submission
  JOURNAL   Exported May 13, 2021 from SnapGene Server 1.1.58
            http://www.snapgene.com
FEATURES             Location/Qualifiers
     source          1..2130
                     /organism="synthetic DNA construct"
                     /mol_type="other DNA"
     terminator      83..140
                     /label=his operon terminator
                     /note="This putative transcriptin terminator from the E.
                     coli his operon has a 2-bp deletion introduced during
                     synthesis. Its efficiency has not been determined."
     primer_bind     complement(164..181)
                     /label=L4440
                     /note="L4440 vector, forward primer"
     rep_origin      complement(335..923)
                     /direction=LEFT
                     /label=ori
                     /note="high-copy-number ColE1/pMB1/pBR322/pUC origin of
                     replication"
     primer_bind     complement(415..434)
                     /label=pBR322ori-F
                     /note="pBR322 origin, forward primer"
     terminator      1106..1200
                     /label=lambda t0 terminator
                     /note="transcription terminator from phage lambda"
     CDS             complement(1221..1880)
                     /codon_start=1
                     /gene="cat"
                     /product="chloramphenicol acetyltransferase"
                     /label=CmR
                     /note="confers resistance to chloramphenicol"
                     /translation="MEKKITGYTTVDISQWHRKEHFEAFQSVAQCTYNQTVQLDITAFL
                     KTVKKNKHKFYPAFIHILARLMNAHPEFRMAMKDGELVIWDSVHPCYTVFHEQTETFSS
                     LWSEYHDDFRQFLHIYSQDVACYGENLAYFPKGFIENMFFVSANPWVSFTSFDLNVANM
                     DNFFAPVFTMGKYYTQGDKVLMPLAIQVHHAVCDGFHVGRMLNELQQYCDEWQGGA"
     primer_bind     1795..1814
                     /label=CAT-R
                     /note="Chloramphenicol resistance gene, reverse primer"
     primer_bind     2042..2060
                     /label=pBRforEco
                     /note="pBR322 vectors, upsteam of EcoRI site, forward
                     primer"
     terminator      2064..2107
                     /label=bacterial terminator
                     /note="putative bacterial transcription terminator"
     misc_feature    2110..2129
                     /label=BioBrick prefix
                     /note="BioBrick prefix for parts that start with ""ATG"""
ORIGIN
        1 atctagagac gcataggtct cagtacttta actttaagaa ggagatatat aaaagagacc
       61 catgccgtct cattagctgc agtccggcaa aaaagggcaa ggtgtcacca ccctgccctt
      121 tttctttaaa accgaaaaga ttacttcgcg ttatgcaggc ttcctcgctc actgactcgc
      181 tgcgctcggt cgttcggctg cggcgagcgg tatcagctca ctcaaaggcg gtaatacggt
      241 tatccacaga atcaggggat aacgcaggaa agaacatgtg agcaaaaggc cagcaaaagg
      301 ccaggaaccg taaaaaggcc gcgttgctgg cgtttttcca caggctccgc ccccctgacg
      361 agcatcacaa aaatcgacgc tcaagtcaga ggtggcgaaa cccgacagga ctataaagat
      421 accaggcgtt tccccctgga agctccctcg tgcgctctcc tgttccgacc ctgccgctta
      481 ccggatacct gtccgccttt ctcccttcgg gaagcgtggc gctttctcat agctcacgct
      541 gtaggtatct cagttcggtg taggtcgttc gctccaagct gggctgtgtg cacgaacccc
      601 ccgttcagcc cgaccgctgc gccttatccg gtaactatcg tcttgagtcc aacccggtaa
      661 gacacgactt atcgccactg gcagcagcca ctggtaacag gattagcaga gcgaggtatg
      721 taggcggtgc tacagagttc ttgaagtggt ggcctaacta cggctacact agaagaacag
      781 tatttggtat ctgcgctctg ctgaagccag ttaccttcgg aaaaagagtt ggtagctctt
      841 gatccggcaa acaaaccacc gctggtagcg gtggtttttt tgtttgcaag cagcagatta
      901 cgcgcagaaa aaaaggatct caagaagatc ctttgatctt ttctacgggg tctgacgctc
      961 agtggaacga aaactcacgt taagggattt tggtcatgag attatcaaaa aggatcttca
     1021 cctagatcct tttaaattaa aaatgaagtt ttaaatcaat ctaaagtata tatgagtaaa
     1081 cttggtctga cagctcgagg cttggattct caccaataaa aaacgcccgg cggcaaccga
     1141 gcgttctgaa caaatccaga tggagttctg aggtcattac tggatctatc aacaggagtc
     1201 caagcgagct cgatatcaaa ttacgccccg ccctgccact catcgcagta ctgttgtaat
     1261 tcattaagca ttctgccgac atggaagcca tcacaaacgg catgatgaac ctgaatcgcc
     1321 agcggcatca gcaccttgtc gccttgcgta taatatttgc ccatggtgaa aacgggggcg
     1381 aagaagttgt ccatattggc cacgtttaaa tcaaaactgg tgaaactcac ccagggattg
     1441 gctgacacga aaaacatatt ctcaataaac cctttaggga aataggccag gttttcaccg
     1501 taacacgcca catcttgcga atatatgtgt agaaactgcc ggaaatcgtc gtggtattca
     1561 ctccagagcg atgaaaacgt ttcagtttgc tcatggaaaa cggtgtaaca agggtgaaca
     1621 ctatcccata tcaccagctc accgtctttc attgccatac gaaattccgg atgagcattc
     1681 atcaggcggg caagaatgtg aataaaggcc ggataaaact tgtgcttatt tttctttacg
     1741 gtctttaaaa aggccgtaat atccagctga acggtctggt tataggtaca ttgagcaact
     1801 gactgaaatg cctcaaaatg ttctttacga tgccattggg atatatcaac ggtggtatat
     1861 ccagtgattt ttttctccat tttagcttcc ttagctcctg aaaatctcga taactcaaaa
     1921 aatacgcccg gtagtgatct tatttcatta tggtgaaagt tggaacctct tacgtgcccg
     1981 atcaactcga gtgccacctg acgtctaaga aaccattatt atcatgacat taacctataa
     2041 aaataggcgt atcacgaggc agaatttcag ataaaaaaaa tccttagctt tcgctaagga
     2101 tgatttctgg aattcgcggc cgcttctaga
//
