[The description below was written by a language model from this plasmid's Addgene catalogue record and the feature table of its GenBank file.]
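Description:
pBP-Tag_linker is a small basic-part ("bioparts") plasmid from the EcoFlex kit, a MoClo-style Golden Gate assembly system for synthetic biology in E. coli. It is built on the iGEM standard vector pSB1C3 and is maintained in E. coli through a high-copy ColE1/pUC-type origin of replication, with selection by chloramphenicol via the cat gene (chloramphenicol acetyltransferase). The record notes that the cat coding sequence carries a silent C435G substitution that removes an internal BsmBI site. This domestication step keeps the backbone compatible with Type IIS restriction enzyme assembly.

The payload is a short synthetic part described as an N-terminal linker carrying the pET ribosome binding site, flanked by defined fusion overhangs (GTAC at the 5′ end and TAAA at the 3′ end). These overhangs determine where the part slots into a hierarchical assembly. The part appears intended to supply the translation initiation region at the position preceding an N-terminal tag module, so that tagged open reading frames can be assembled in a fixed order, although the record does not describe the exact arrangement.

The feature table annotates only backbone elements: the origin, the CmR gene, the lambda t0 terminator, the his operon terminator and another putative terminator that insulate the cloning region, a BioBrick prefix, and several standard primer sites. The linker/RBS insert itself is not annotated. The listed total length also equals the stated backbone size, consistent with a very short insert. The cloning sites used are recorded as unknown.
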