Addgene plasmid #72982: pBP-Tag_linker
Purpose: N-terminal linker with pET-RBS (5' GTAC/3' TAAA fusion)
Depositing lab: Paul Freemont. Depositing organization: Imperial College London. Publication: EcoFlex: A Multifunctional MoClo Kit for E. coli Synthetic Biology. Moore SJ, Lai HE, Kelwick RJ, Chee SM, Bell DJ, Polizzi KM, Freemont PS. ACS Synth Biol. 2016 May 2. 10.1021/acssynbio.6b00031 PubMed 27096716.
Backbone
  Vector backbone: pSB1C3
  Backbone manufacturer: iGEM
  Backbone size w/o insert (bp): 2130
  Vector type: Synthetic Biology
Growth in bacteria
  Bacterial resistance: Chloramphenicol, 25 μg/mL
  Growth temperature: 37°C
  Growth strain: JM109
  Copy number: High Copy
Gene/Insert
  Gene/Insert name: N-terminal linker with pET-RBS
  Species: Synthetic
  Mutation: CAT gene - C435G (nucleotide) - silent mutagenesis to remove BsmBI site
  Cloning method: Restriction Enzyme; 5′ cloning site Unknown (unknown if destroyed); 3′ cloning site Unknown (unknown if destroyed)
  Sequencing primers: 5′ VF2 (5' tgccacctgacgtctaagaa 3'); 3′ VR (5' attaccgcctttgagtgagc 3')
Terms and licenses: Academic/Nonprofit Terms; Industry Terms: Not Available to Industry
How to cite: pBP-Tag_linker was a gift from Paul Freemont (Addgene plasmid # 72982 ; http://n2t.net/addgene:72982 ; RRID:Addgene_72982)
