>Addgene plasmid #72982 | pBP-Tag_linker | depositor partial sequence | sequence record 133830 | Sequence of Tag_linker between BsaI sites. Full sequence provided
GGTCTCAGTACTTTAACTTTAAGAAGGAGATATATAAAAGAGACC
