>Addgene plasmid #72982 | pBP-Tag_linker | addgene partial sequence | sequence record 140714 | RNAde-BB-1F 5'-tgccacctgacgtctaagaa-3'
ATAGGCGTATCACGAGGCAGAATTTCAGATAAAAAAAATCCTTAGCTTTCGCTAAGGATGATTTCTGGAA
TTCGCGGCCGCTTCTAGAATCTAGAGACGCATAGGTCTCAGTACTTTAACTTTAAGAAGGAGATATATAA
AAGAGACCCATGCCGTCTCATTAGCTGCAGTCCGGCAAAAAAGGGCAAGGTGTCACCACCCTGCCCTTTT
TCTTTAAAACCGAAAAGATTACTTCGCGTTATGCAGGCTTCCTCGCTCACTGACTCGCTGCGCTCGGTCG
TTCGGCTGCGGCGAGCGGTATCAGCTCACTCAAAGGCGGTAATACGGTTATCCACAGAATCAGGGGATAA
CGCAGGAAAGAACATGTGAGCAAAAGGCCAGCAAAAGGCCAGGAACCGTAAAAAGGCCGCGTTGCTGGCG
TTTTTCCACAGGCTCCGCCCCCCTGACGAGCATCACAAAAATCGACGCTCAAGTCAGAGGTGGCGAAACC
CGACAGGACTATAAAGATACCAGGCGTTTCCCCCTGGAAGCTCCCTCGTGCGCTCTCCTGTTCCGACCCT
GCCGCTTACCGGATACCTGTCCGCCTTTCTCCCTTCGGGAAGCGTGGCGCTTTCTCATAGCTCACGCTGT
AGGTATCTCAGTTCGGTGTAGGTCGTTCGCTCCAAGCTGGGCTGTGTGCACGAACCCCCCGTTCAGCCCG
ACCGCTGCGCCTTATCCGGTAACTATCGTCTTGAGTCCAACCCGGTAAGACACGACTTATCGCCACTGGC
AGCAGCCACTGGTAACAGGATTAGCAGAGCGAGGTATGTAGGCGGTGCTACAGAGTTCTTGA
