>Addgene plasmid #72982 | pBP-Tag_linker | addgene partial sequence | sequence record 141393 | RNAde-BB-2R 5'-attaccgcctttgagtgagc -3'
TCAGTGAGCGAGGAAGCCTGCATAACGCGAAGTAATCTTTTCGGTTTTAAAGAAAAAGGGCAGGGTGGTG
ACACCTTGCCCTTTTTTGCCGGACTGCAGCTAATGAGACGGCATGGGTCTCTTTTATATATCTCCTTCTT
AAAGTTAAAGTACTGAGACCTATGCGTCTCTAGATTCTAGAAGCGGCCGCGAATTCCAGAAATCATCCTT
AGCGAAAGCTAAGGATTTTTTTTATCTGAAATTCTGCCTCGTGATACGCCTATTTTTATAGGTTAATGTC
ATGATAATAATGGTTTCTTAGACGTCAGGTGGCACTCGAGTTGATCGGGCACGTAAGAGGTTCCAACTTT
CACCATAATGAAATAAGATCACTACCGGGCGTATTTTTTGAGTTATCGAGATTTTCAGGAGCTAAGGAAG
CTAAAATGGAGAAAAAAATCACTGGATATACCACCGTTGATATATCCCAATGGCATCGTAAAGAACATTT
TGAGGCATTTCAGTCAGTTGCTCAATGTACCTATAACCAGACCGTTCAGCTGGATATTACGGCCTTTTTA
AAGACCGTAAAGAAAAATAAGCACAAGTTTTATCCGGCCTTTATTCACATTCTTGCCCGCCTGATGAATG
CTCATCCGGAATTTCGTATGGCAATGAAAGACGGTGAGCTGGTGATATGGGATAGTGTTCACCCTTGTTA
CACCGTTTTCCATGAGCAAACTGAAACGTTTTCATCGCTCTGGAGTGAATACCACGACGATTTCCGGCAG
TTTCTACACATATATTCGCAAGATGTGGCGTGTTACGGTGAAAACCTGGCCTATTTCCCTAAAGG
